Addgene plasmid #119757: pGEX6P1-N-Myc
Purpose: (Empty Backbone) Allows cloning of gene of interest into bacterial expression vector with PreScission Protease cleavable N-terminal GST tag, and a retained N-terminal Myc tag.
Depositing lab: Andrew Jackson & Martin Reijns. Depositing organization: University of Edinburgh.
Backbone
  Vector backbone: pGEX-6-P1
  Backbone manufacturer: Amersham
  Backbone size (bp): 5000
  Modifications to backbone: Myc tag cloned into BamHI site of pGEX6P1, BamHI site only intact on 5' end
  Vector type: Bacterial Expression
  Promoter: tac promoter
  Tag / fusion protein: GST (N terminal on insert); Myc (N terminal on insert)
Growth in bacteria
  Bacterial resistance: Ampicillin, 100 μg/mL
  Growth temperature: 37°C
  Growth strain: DH5alpha
  Copy number: High Copy
Gene/Insert
  Cloning method: Restriction Enzyme
  Sequencing primers: 5′ PGEX5' - GGGCTGGCAAGCCACGTTTGGTG; 3′ PGEX3' - CCGGGAGCTGCATGTGTCAGAGG
Terms and licenses: Academic/Nonprofit Terms; Industry Terms: Not Available to Industry
How to cite: pGEX6P1-N-Myc was a gift from Andrew Jackson & Martin Reijns (Addgene plasmid # 119757 ; http://n2t.net/addgene:119757 ; RRID:Addgene_119757)
