[The description below was written by a language model from this plasmid's Addgene catalogue record and pLannotate feature annotations shown in this document.]
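Description:
pGEX6P1-N-Myc is an empty bacterial expression backbone derived from pGEX-6P-1, about 5 kb in size, designed for producing recombinant proteins in E. coli as N-terminal GST fusions. It replicates from a high-copy ColE1/pMB1-type origin and is selected with ampicillin through the β-lactamase gene and its own promoter. Short fragments of rop and the pBR322 bom region, a lacZα fragment with its lac promoter, operator and CAP site, and a small yciV fragment are also annotated; these appear to be carry-over backbone sequence rather than functional parts of the expression cassette.

Expression is driven by the strong hybrid tac promoter followed by a lac operator, and the plasmid carries its own lacI repressor gene, so transcription is held off until relieved by IPTG. One of the two sequence records annotates the lacI promoter as the up-regulated lacIq allele and the other as the ordinary lacI promoter; otherwise the two feature tables describe the same 5,020 nt circle from different start points. Downstream of the promoter lies the Schistosoma japonicum glutathione S-transferase coding sequence. According to the record, this is followed by a PreScission Protease cleavage site and a Myc epitope that was inserted into the BamHI site of the polylinker, leaving BamHI intact only on the 5' side. Neither the cleavage site nor the Myc tag is picked up in the automated annotation.

A gene of interest is inserted by restriction cloning downstream of the Myc tag. The resulting GST-Myc fusion can be affinity purified on glutathione resin, and protease cleavage then removes GST while leaving the Myc tag on the N terminus of the protein for detection or immunoprecipitation.
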