Features (pLannotate 1.2.2; 16 found; start..end, strand, type, name):
      6..107     -  CDS            yciV (fragment): RNAAM_ECOLI - Also known as trpH From Escherichia coli (strain K12).
    183..211     +  promoter       tac promoter: strong E. coli promoter; hybrid between the trp and lac UV5 promoters
    219..235     +  protein_bind   lac operator: The lac repressor binds to the lac operator to inhibit transcription in E. coli. This inhibition can be relieved by adding lactose or isopropyl-β-D-thiogalactopyranoside (IPTG). lac repressor encoded by lacI
    258..911     +  CDS            GST26_SCHJA: Experimental evidence at protein level: Swiss-Prot protein existence level 1. GST isoenzymes appear to play a central role in the parasite detoxification system. Other functions are also suspected including a role in increasing the solubility of haematin in the parasite gut. From Schistosoma japonicum (Blood fluke).
   1037..1076    +  CDS            rop (fragment): Rop protein, which maintains plasmids at low copy number; rop
   1178..1218    +  misc_feature   bom (fragment): basis of mobility region from pBR322
   1323..1427    +  promoter       AmpR promoter: bla
   1428..2288    +  CDS            AmpR: β-lactamase; bla; confers resistance to ampicillin, carbenicillin, and related antibiotics
   2459..3047    +  rep_origin     ori: high-copy-number ColE1/pMB1/pBR322/pUC origin of replication
   3233..3284    -  misc_feature   bom (fragment): basis of mobility region from pBR322
   3291..3368    +  promoter       lacIq promoter: lacI (mutant); In the lacIq allele, a single base change in the promoter boosts expression of the lacI gene about 10-fold.
   3369..4451    +  CDS            lacI: lac repressor; lacI; The lac repressor binds to the lac operator to inhibit transcription in E. coli. This inhibition can be relieved by adding lactose or isopropyl-β-D-thiogalactopyranoside (IPTG).
   4464..4485    +  protein_bind   CAP binding site: CAP binding activates transcription in the presence of cAMP. E. coli catabolite activator protein
   4500..4530    +  promoter       lac promoter: promoter for the E. coli lac operon
   4538..4554    +  protein_bind   lac operator: The lac repressor binds to the lac operator to inhibit transcription in E. coli. This inhibition can be relieved by adding lactose or isopropyl-β-D-thiogalactopyranoside (IPTG). lac repressor encoded by lacI
   4574..4747    +  CDS            lacZα: LacZα fragment of β-galactosidase; lacZ fragment
>Addgene plasmid #119757 | pGEX6P1-N-Myc | depositor full sequence | sequence record 226709 | pGEX6P1-N-Myc sequence 5020 bps
ACGTTATCGACTGCACGGTGCACCAATGCTTCTGGCGTCAGGCAGCCATCGGAAGCTGTGGTATGGCTGT
GCAGGTCGTAAATCACTGCATAATTCGTGTCGCTCAAGGCGCACTCCCGTTCTGGATAATGTTTTTTGCG
CCGACATCATAACGGTTCTGGCAAATATTCTGAAATGAGCTGTTGACAATTAATCATCGGCTCGTATAAT
GTGTGGAATTGTGAGCGGATAACAATTTCACACAGGAAACAGTATTCATGTCCCCTATACTAGGTTATTG
GAAAATTAAGGGCCTTGTGCAACCCACTCGACTTCTTTTGGAATATCTTGAAGAAAAATATGAAGAGCAT
TTGTATGAGCGCGATGAAGGTGATAAATGGCGAAACAAAAAGTTTGAATTGGGTTTGGAGTTTCCCAATC
TTCCTTATTATATTGATGGTGATGTTAAATTAACACAGTCTATGGCCATCATACGTTATATAGCTGACAA
GCACAACATGTTGGGTGGTTGTCCAAAAGAGCGTGCAGAGATTTCAATGCTTGAAGGAGCGGTTTTGGAT
ATTAGATACGGTGTTTCGAGAATTGCATATAGTAAAGACTTTGAAACTCTCAAAGTTGATTTTCTTAGCA
AGCTACCTGAAATGCTGAAAATGTTCGAAGATCGTTTATGTCATAAAACATATTTAAATGGTGATCATGT
AACCCATCCTGACTTCATGTTGTATGACGCTCTTGATGTTGTTTTATACATGGACCCAATGTGCCTGGAT
GCGTTCCCAAAATTAGTTTGTTTTAAAAAACGTATTGAAGCTATCCCACAAATTGATAAGTACTTGAAAT
CCAGCAAGTATATAGCATGGCCTTTGCAGGGCTGGCAAGCCACGTTTGGTGGTGGCGACCATCCTCCAAA
ATCGGATCTGGAAGTTCTGTTCCAGGGGCCCCTGGGATCCGAACAGAAACTGATCAGCGAAGAGGATCTG
CGATCCCCGGAATTCCCGGGTCGACTCGAGCGGCCGCATCGTGACTGACTGACGATCTGCCTCGCGCGTT
TCGGTGATGACGGTGAAAACCTCTGACACATGCAGCTCCCGGAGACGGTCACAGCTTGTCTGTAAGCGGA
TGCCGGGAGCAGACAAGCCCGTCAGGGCGCGTCAGCGGGTGTTGGCGGGTGTCGGGGCGCAGCCATGACC
CAGTCACGTAGCGATAGCGGAGTGTATAATTCTTGAAGACGAAAGGGCCTCGTGATACGCCTATTTTTAT
AGGTTAATGTCATGATAATAATGGTTTCTTAGACGTCAGGTGGCACTTTTCGGGGAAATGTGCGCGGAAC
CCCTATTTGTTTATTTTTCTAAATACATTCAAATATGTATCCGCTCATGAGACAATAACCCTGATAAATG
CTTCAATAATATTGAAAAAGGAAGAGTATGAGTATTCAACATTTCCGTGTCGCCCTTATTCCCTTTTTTG
CGGCATTTTGCCTTCCTGTTTTTGCTCACCCAGAAACGCTGGTGAAAGTAAAAGATGCTGAAGATCAGTT
GGGTGCACGAGTGGGTTACATCGAACTGGATCTCAACAGCGGTAAGATCCTTGAGAGTTTTCGCCCCGAA
GAACGTTTTCCAATGATGAGCACTTTTAAAGTTCTGCTATGTGGCGCGGTATTATCCCGTGTTGACGCCG
GGCAAGAGCAACTCGGTCGCCGCATACACTATTCTCAGAATGACTTGGTTGAGTACTCACCAGTCACAGA
AAAGCATCTTACGGATGGCATGACAGTAAGAGAATTATGCAGTGCTGCCATAACCATGAGTGATAACACT
GCGGCCAACTTACTTCTGACAACGATCGGAGGACCGAAGGAGCTAACCGCTTTTTTGCACAACATGGGGG
ATCATGTAACTCGCCTTGATCGTTGGGAACCGGAGCTGAATGAAGCCATACCAAACGACGAGCGTGACAC
CACGATGCCTGCAGCAATGGCAACAACGTTGCGCAAACTATTAACTGGCGAACTACTTACTCTAGCTTCC
CGGCAACAATTAATAGACTGGATGGAGGCGGATAAAGTTGCAGGACCACTTCTGCGCTCGGCCCTTCCGG
CTGGCTGGTTTATTGCTGATAAATCTGGAGCCGGTGAGCGTGGGTCTCGCGGTATCATTGCAGCACTGGG
GCCAGATGGTAAGCCCTCCCGTATCGTAGTTATCTACACGACGGGGAGTCAGGCAACTATGGATGAACGA
AATAGACAGATCGCTGAGATAGGTGCCTCACTGATTAAGCATTGGTAACTGTCAGACCAAGTTTACTCAT
ATATACTTTAGATTGATTTAAAACTTCATTTTTAATTTAAAAGGATCTAGGTGAAGATCCTTTTTGATAA
TCTCATGACCAAAATCCCTTAACGTGAGTTTTCGTTCCACTGAGCGTCAGACCCCGTAGAAAAGATCAAA
GGATCTTCTTGAGATCCTTTTTTTCTGCGCGTAATCTGCTGCTTGCAAACAAAAAAACCACCGCTACCAG
CGGTGGTTTGTTTGCCGGATCAAGAGCTACCAACTCTTTTTCCGAAGGTAACTGGCTTCAGCAGAGCGCA
GATACCAAATACTGTCCTTCTAGTGTAGCCGTAGTTAGGCCACCACTTCAAGAACTCTGTAGCACCGCCT
ACATACCTCGCTCTGCTAATCCTGTTACCAGTGGCTGCTGCCAGTGGCGATAAGTCGTGTCTTACCGGGT
TGGACTCAAGACGATAGTTACCGGATAAGGCGCAGCGGTCGGGCTGAACGGGGGGTTCGTGCACACAGCC
CAGCTTGGAGCGAACGACCTACACCGAACTGAGATACCTACAGCGTGAGCTATGAGAAAGCGCCACGCTT
CCCGAAGGGAGAAAGGCGGACAGGTATCCGGTAAGCGGCAGGGTCGGAACAGGAGAGCGCACGAGGGAGC
TTCCAGGGGGAAACGCCTGGTATCTTTATAGTCCTGTCGGGTTTCGCCACCTCTGACTTGAGCGTCGATT
TTTGTGATGCTCGTCAGGGGGGCGGAGCCTATGGAAAAACGCCAGCAACGCGGCCTTTTTACGGTTCCTG
GCCTTTTGCTGGCCTTTTGCTCACATGTTCTTTCCTGCGTTATCCCCTGATTCTGTGGATAACCGTATTA
CCGCCTTTGAGTGAGCTGATACCGCTCGCCGCAGCCGAACGACCGAGCGCAGCGAGTCAGTGAGCGAGGA
AGCGGAAGAGCGCCTGATGCGGTATTTTCTCCTTACGCATCTGTGCGGTATTTCACACCGCATAAATTCC
GACACCATCGAATGGTGCAAAACCTTTCGCGGTATGGCATGATAGCGCCCGGAAGAGAGTCAATTCAGGG
TGGTGAATGTGAAACCAGTAACGTTATACGATGTCGCAGAGTATGCCGGTGTCTCTTATCAGACCGTTTC
CCGCGTGGTGAACCAGGCCAGCCACGTTTCTGCGAAAACGCGGGAAAAAGTGGAAGCGGCGATGGCGGAG
CTGAATTACATTCCCAACCGCGTGGCACAACAACTGGCGGGCAAACAGTCGTTGCTGATTGGCGTTGCCA
CCTCCAGTCTGGCCCTGCACGCGCCGTCGCAAATTGTCGCGGCGATTAAATCTCGCGCCGATCAACTGGG
TGCCAGCGTGGTGGTGTCGATGGTAGAACGAAGCGGCGTCGAAGCCTGTAAAGCGGCGGTGCACAATCTT
CTCGCGCAACGCGTCAGTGGGCTGATCATTAACTATCCGCTGGATGACCAGGATGCCATTGCTGTGGAAG
CTGCCTGCACTAATGTTCCGGCGTTATTTCTTGATGTCTCTGACCAGACACCCATCAACAGTATTATTTT
CTCCCATGAAGACGGTACGCGACTGGGCGTGGAGCATCTGGTCGCATTGGGTCACCAGCAAATCGCGCTG
TTAGCGGGCCCATTAAGTTCTGTCTCGGCGCGTCTGCGTCTGGCTGGCTGGCATAAATATCTCACTCGCA
ATCAAATTCAGCCGATAGCGGAACGGGAAGGCGACTGGAGTGCCATGTCCGGTTTTCAACAAACCATGCA
AATGCTGAATGAGGGCATCGTTCCCACTGCGATGCTGGTTGCCAACGATCAGATGGCGCTGGGCGCAATG
CGCGCCATTACCGAGTCCGGGCTGCGCGTTGGTGCGGATATCTCGGTAGTGGGATACGACGATACCGAAG
ACAGCTCATGTTATATCCCGCCGTCAACCACCATCAAACAGGATTTTCGCCTGCTGGGGCAAACCAGCGT
GGACCGCTTGCTGCAACTCTCTCAGGGCCAGGCGGTGAAGGGCAATCAGCTGTTGCCCGTCTCACTGGTG
AAAAGAAAAACCACCCTGGCGCCCAATACGCAAACCGCCTCTCCCCGCGCGTTGGCCGATTCATTAATGC
AGCTGGCACGACAGGTTTCCCGACTGGAAAGCGGGCAGTGAGCGCAACGCAATTAATGTGAGTTAGCTCA
CTCATTAGGCACCCCAGGCTTTACACTTTATGCTTCCGGCTCGTATGTTGTGTGGAATTGTGAGCGGATA
ACAATTTCACACAGGAAACAGCTATGACCATGATTACGGATTCACTGGCCGTCGTTTTACAACGTCGTGA
CTGGGAAAACCCTGGCGTTACCCAACTTAATCGCCTTGCAGCACATCCCCCTTTCGCCAGCTGGCGTAAT
AGCGAAGAGGCCCGCACCGATCGCCCTTCCCAACAGTTGCGCAGCCTGAATGGCGAATGGCGCTTTGCCT
GGTTTCCGGCACCAGAAGCGGTGCCGGAAAGCTGGCTGGAGTGCGATCTTCCTGAGGCCGATACTGTCGT
CGTCCCCTCAAACTGGCAGATGCACGGTTACGATGCGCCCATCTACACCAACGTAACCTATCCCATTACG
GTCAATCCGCCGTTTGTTCCCACGGAGAATCCGACGGGTTGTTACTCGCTCACATTTAATGTTGATGAAA
GCTGGCTACAGGAAGGCCAGACGCGAATTATTTTTGATGGCGTTGGAATT
