Features (pLannotate 1.2.2; 16 found; start..end, strand, type, name):
      1..17      +  protein_bind   lac operator: The lac repressor binds to the lac operator to inhibit transcription in E. coli. This inhibition can be relieved by adding lactose or isopropyl-β-D-thiogalactopyranoside (IPTG). lac repressor encoded by lacI
     40..693     +  CDS            GST26_SCHJA: Experimental evidence at protein level: Swiss-Prot protein existence level 1. GST isoenzymes appear to play a central role in the parasite detoxification system. Other functions are also suspected including a role in increasing the solubility of haematin in the parasite gut. From Schistosoma japonicum (Blood fluke).
    819..858     +  CDS            rop (fragment): Rop protein, which maintains plasmids at low copy number; rop
    960..1000    +  misc_feature   bom (fragment): basis of mobility region from pBR322
   1105..1209    +  promoter       AmpR promoter: bla
   1210..2070    +  CDS            AmpR: β-lactamase; bla; confers resistance to ampicillin, carbenicillin, and related antibiotics
   2241..2829    +  rep_origin     ori: high-copy-number ColE1/pMB1/pBR322/pUC origin of replication
   3015..3066    -  misc_feature   bom (fragment): basis of mobility region from pBR322
   3073..3150    +  promoter       lacI promoter: lacI
   3151..4233    +  CDS            lacI: lac repressor; lacI; The lac repressor binds to the lac operator to inhibit transcription in E. coli. This inhibition can be relieved by adding lactose or isopropyl-β-D-thiogalactopyranoside (IPTG).
   4246..4267    +  protein_bind   CAP binding site: CAP binding activates transcription in the presence of cAMP. E. coli catabolite activator protein
   4282..4312    +  promoter       lac promoter: promoter for the E. coli lac operon
   4320..4336    +  protein_bind   lac operator: The lac repressor binds to the lac operator to inhibit transcription in E. coli. This inhibition can be relieved by adding lactose or isopropyl-β-D-thiogalactopyranoside (IPTG). lac repressor encoded by lacI
   4356..4529    +  CDS            lacZα: LacZα fragment of β-galactosidase; lacZ fragment
   4793..4909    -  CDS            yciV (fragment): RNAAM_ECOLI - Also known as trpH From Escherichia coli (strain K12).
   4985..5013    +  promoter       tac promoter: strong E. coli promoter; hybrid between the trp and lac UV5 promoters
>Addgene plasmid #119757 | pGEX6P1-N-Myc | addgene full sequence | sequence record 233668 | Addgene NGS Result
TTGTGAGCGGATAACAATTTCACACAGGAAACAGTATTCATGTCCCCTATACTAGGTTATTGGAAAATTA
AGGGCCTTGTGCAACCCACTCGACTTCTTTTGGAATATCTTGAAGAAAAATATGAAGAGCATTTGTATGA
GCGCGATGAAGGTGATAAATGGCGAAACAAAAAGTTTGAATTGGGTTTGGAGTTTCCCAATCTTCCTTAT
TATATTGATGGTGATGTTAAATTAACACAGTCTATGGCCATCATACGTTATATAGCTGACAAGCACAACA
TGTTGGGTGGTTGTCCAAAAGAGCGTGCAGAGATTTCAATGCTTGAAGGAGCGGTTTTGGATATTAGATA
CGGTGTTTCGAGAATTGCATATAGTAAAGACTTTGAAACTCTCAAAGTTGATTTTCTTAGCAAGCTACCT
GAAATGCTGAAAATGTTCGAAGATCGTTTATGTCATAAAACATATTTAAATGGTGATCATGTAACCCATC
CTGACTTCATGTTGTATGACGCTCTTGATGTTGTTTTATACATGGACCCAATGTGCCTGGATGCGTTCCC
AAAATTAGTTTGTTTTAAAAAACGTATTGAAGCTATCCCACAAATTGATAAGTACTTGAAATCCAGCAAG
TATATAGCATGGCCTTTGCAGGGCTGGCAAGCCACGTTTGGTGGTGGCGACCATCCTCCAAAATCGGATC
TGGAAGTTCTGTTCCAGGGGCCCCTGGGATCCGAACAGAAACTGATCAGCGAAGAGGATCTGCGATCCCC
GGAATTCCCGGGTCGACTCGAGCGGCCGCATCGTGACTGACTGACGATCTGCCTCGCGCGTTTCGGTGAT
GACGGTGAAAACCTCTGACACATGCAGCTCCCGGAGACGGTCACAGCTTGTCTGTAAGCGGATGCCGGGA
GCAGACAAGCCCGTCAGGGCGCGTCAGCGGGTGTTGGCGGGTGTCGGGGCGCAGCCATGACCCAGTCACG
TAGCGATAGCGGAGTGTATAATTCTTGAAGACGAAAGGGCCTCGTGATACGCCTATTTTTATAGGTTAAT
GTCATGATAATAATGGTTTCTTAGACGTCAGGTGGCACTTTTCGGGGAAATGTGCGCGGAACCCCTATTT
GTTTATTTTTCTAAATACATTCAAATATGTATCCGCTCATGAGACAATAACCCTGATAAATGCTTCAATA
ATATTGAAAAAGGAAGAGTATGAGTATTCAACATTTCCGTGTCGCCCTTATTCCCTTTTTTGCGGCATTT
TGCCTTCCTGTTTTTGCTCACCCAGAAACGCTGGTGAAAGTAAAAGATGCTGAAGATCAGTTGGGTGCAC
GAGTGGGTTACATCGAACTGGATCTCAACAGCGGTAAGATCCTTGAGAGTTTTCGCCCCGAAGAACGTTT
TCCAATGATGAGCACTTTTAAAGTTCTGCTATGTGGCGCGGTATTATCCCGTGTTGACGCCGGGCAAGAG
CAACTCGGTCGCCGCATACACTATTCTCAGAATGACTTGGTTGAGTACTCACCAGTCACAGAAAAGCATC
TTACGGATGGCATGACAGTAAGAGAATTATGCAGTGCTGCCATAACCATGAGTGATAACACTGCGGCCAA
CTTACTTCTGACAACGATCGGAGGACCGAAGGAGCTAACCGCTTTTTTGCACAACATGGGGGATCATGTA
ACTCGCCTTGATCGTTGGGAACCGGAGCTGAATGAAGCCATACCAAACGACGAGCGTGACACCACGATGC
CTGCAGCAATGGCAACAACGTTGCGCAAACTATTAACTGGCGAACTACTTACTCTAGCTTCCCGGCAACA
ATTAATAGACTGGATGGAGGCGGATAAAGTTGCAGGACCACTTCTGCGCTCGGCCCTTCCGGCTGGCTGG
TTTATTGCTGATAAATCTGGAGCCGGTGAGCGTGGGTCTCGCGGTATCATTGCAGCACTGGGGCCAGATG
GTAAGCCCTCCCGTATCGTAGTTATCTACACGACGGGGAGTCAGGCAACTATGGATGAACGAAATAGACA
GATCGCTGAGATAGGTGCCTCACTGATTAAGCATTGGTAACTGTCAGACCAAGTTTACTCATATATACTT
TAGATTGATTTAAAACTTCATTTTTAATTTAAAAGGATCTAGGTGAAGATCCTTTTTGATAATCTCATGA
CCAAAATCCCTTAACGTGAGTTTTCGTTCCACTGAGCGTCAGACCCCGTAGAAAAGATCAAAGGATCTTC
TTGAGATCCTTTTTTTCTGCGCGTAATCTGCTGCTTGCAAACAAAAAAACCACCGCTACCAGCGGTGGTT
TGTTTGCCGGATCAAGAGCTACCAACTCTTTTTCCGAAGGTAACTGGCTTCAGCAGAGCGCAGATACCAA
ATACTGTCCTTCTAGTGTAGCCGTAGTTAGGCCACCACTTCAAGAACTCTGTAGCACCGCCTACATACCT
CGCTCTGCTAATCCTGTTACCAGTGGCTGCTGCCAGTGGCGATAAGTCGTGTCTTACCGGGTTGGACTCA
AGACGATAGTTACCGGATAAGGCGCAGCGGTCGGGCTGAACGGGGGGTTCGTGCACACAGCCCAGCTTGG
AGCGAACGACCTACACCGAACTGAGATACCTACAGCGTGAGCTATGAGAAAGCGCCACGCTTCCCGAAGG
GAGAAAGGCGGACAGGTATCCGGTAAGCGGCAGGGTCGGAACAGGAGAGCGCACGAGGGAGCTTCCAGGG
GGAAACGCCTGGTATCTTTATAGTCCTGTCGGGTTTCGCCACCTCTGACTTGAGCGTCGATTTTTGTGAT
GCTCGTCAGGGGGGCGGAGCCTATGGAAAAACGCCAGCAACGCGGCCTTTTTACGGTTCCTGGCCTTTTG
CTGGCCTTTTGCTCACATGTTCTTTCCTGCGTTATCCCCTGATTCTGTGGATAACCGTATTACCGCCTTT
GAGTGAGCTGATACCGCTCGCCGCAGCCGAACGACCGAGCGCAGCGAGTCAGTGAGCGAGGAAGCGGAAG
AGCGCCTGATGCGGTATTTTCTCCTTACGCATCTGTGCGGTATTTCACACCGCATAAATTCCGACACCAT
CGAATGGCGCAAAACCTTTCGCGGTATGGCATGATAGCGCCCGGAAGAGAGTCAATTCAGGGTGGTGAAT
GTGAAACCAGTAACGTTATACGATGTCGCAGAGTATGCCGGTGTCTCTTATCAGACCGTTTCCCGCGTGG
TGAACCAGGCCAGCCACGTTTCTGCGAAAACGCGGGAAAAAGTGGAAGCGGCGATGGCGGAGCTGAATTA
CATTCCCAACCGCGTGGCACAACAACTGGCGGGCAAACAGTCGTTGCTGATTGGCGTTGCCACCTCCAGT
CTGGCCCTGCACGCGCCGTCGCAAATTGTCGCGGCGATTAAATCTCGCGCCGATCAACTGGGTGCCAGCG
TGGTGGTGTCGATGGTAGAACGAAGCGGCGTCGAAGCCTGTAAAGCGGCGGTGCACAATCTTCTCGCGCA
ACGCGTCAGTGGGCTGATCATTAACTATCCGCTGGATGACCAGGATGCCATTGCTGTGGAAGCTGCCTGC
ACTAATGTTCCGGCGTTATTTCTTGATGTCTCTGACCAGACACCCATCAACAGTATTATTTTCTCCCATG
AAGACGGTACGCGACTGGGCGTGGAGCATCTGGTCGCATTGGGTCACCAGCAAATCGCGCTGTTAGCGGG
CCCATTAAGTTCTGTCTCGGCGCGTCTGCGTCTGGCTGGCTGGCATAAATATCTCACTCGCAATCAAATT
CAGCCGATAGCGGAACGGGAAGGCGACTGGAGTGCCATGTCCGGTTTTCAACAAACCATGCAAATGCTGA
ATGAGGGCATCGTTCCCACTGCGATGCTGGTTGCCAACGATCAGATGGCGCTGGGCGCAATGCGCGCCAT
TACCGAGTCCGGGCTGCGCGTTGGTGCGGATATCTCGGTAGTGGGATACGACGATACCGAAGACAGCTCA
TGTTATATCCCGCCGTTAACCACCATCAAACAGGATTTTCGCCTGCTGGGGCAAACCAGCGTGGACCGCT
TGCTGCAACTCTCTCAGGGCCAGGCGGTGAAGGGCAATCAGCTGTTGCCCGTCTCACTGGTGAAAAGAAA
AACCACGCTAGCGCCCAATACGCAAACCGCCTCTCCCCGCGCGTTGGCCGATTCATTAATGCAGCTGGCA
CGACAGGTTTCCCGACTGGAAAGCGGGCAGTGAGCGCAACGCAATTAATGTAAGTTAGCTCACTCATTAG
GCACCCCAGGCTTTACACTTTATGCTTCCGGCTCGTATGTTGTGTGGAATTGTGAGCGGATAACAATTTC
ACACAGGAAACAGCTATGACCATGATTACGGATTCACTGGCCGTCGTTTTACAACGTCGTGACTGGGAAA
ACCCTGGCGTTACCCAACTTAATCGCCTTGCAGCACATCCCCCTTTCGCCAGCTGGCGTAATAGCGAAGA
GGCCCGCACCGATCGCCCTTCCCAACAGTTGCGCAGCCTGAATGGCGAATGGCGCTTTGCCTGGTTTCCG
GCACCAGAAGCGGTGCCGGAAAGCTGGCTGGAGTGCGATCTTCCTGAGGCCGATACTGTCGTCGTCCCCT
CAAACTGGCAGATGCACGGTTACGATGCGCCCATCTACACCAACGTGACCTATCCCATTACGGTCAATCC
GCCGTTTGTTCCCACGGAGAATCCGACGGGTTGTTACTCGCTCACATTTAATGTTGATGAAAGCTGGCTA
CAGGAAGGCCAGACGCGAATTATTTTTGATGGCGTTGGAATTAGCTTATCGACTGCACGGTGCACCAATG
CTTCTGGCGTCAGGCAGCCATCGGAAGCTGTGGTATGGCTGTGCAGGTCGTAAATCACTGCATAATTCGT
GTCGCTCAAGGCGCACTCCCGTTCTGGATAATGTTTTTTGCGCCGACATCATAACGGTTCTGGCAAATAT
TCTGAAATGAGCTGTTGACAATTAATCATCGGCTCGTATAATGTGTGGAA
